Addgene plasmid #37317: NLS-GAI(1-92)
Depositing lab: Takanari Inoue. Depositing organization: Johns Hopkins University and School of Medicine. Publication: Rapid and orthogonal logic gating with a gibberellin-induced dimerization system. Miyamoto T, Derose R, Suarez A, Ueno T, Chen M, Sun TP, Wolfgang MJ, Mukherjee C, Meyers DJ, Inoue T. Nat Chem Biol. 2012 Mar 25;8(5):465-70. doi: 10.1038/nchembio.922. PubMed 22446836.
Backbone
  Vector backbone: pECFP-C1
  Backbone manufacturer: Clontech
  Backbone size w/o insert (bp): 4700
  Vector type: Mammalian Expression
  Selectable markers: Neomycin (select with G418)
Growth in bacteria
  Bacterial resistance: Kanamycin, 50 μg/mL
  Growth temperature: 37°C
  Growth strain: DH5alpha
  Copy number: Unknown
Gene/Insert
  Gene/Insert name: GAI
  Species: A. thaliana (mustard weed)
  Mutation: contains aa 1-92
  Entrez Gene: GAI (a.k.a. AT1G14920, F10B6.34, F10B6_34, GAI PROTEIN, GIBBERELLIC ACID INSENSITIVE, RESTORATION ON GROWTH ON AMMONIA 2, RGA2)
  Promoter: CMV
  Tag / fusion protein: NLS (N terminal on backbone)
  Cloning method: Restriction Enzyme; 5′ cloning site BsrGI (unknown if destroyed); 3′ cloning site SacI (unknown if destroyed)
  Sequencing primers: 5′ CMV-F, EGFP-C; 3′ SV40pA-R
Terms and licenses: Academic/Nonprofit Terms; Industry Terms: Not Available to Industry
Depositor comments: The nuclear localization signal was inserted into the CFP-GAI(1-92) plasmid using the NheI/AgeI restriction sites.
How to cite: NLS-GAI(1-92) was a gift from Takanari Inoue (Addgene plasmid # 37317 ; http://n2t.net/addgene:37317 ; RRID:Addgene_37317)
