[The description below was written by a language model from this plasmid's Addgene catalogue record.]
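Description:
NLS-GAI(1-92) is a mammalian expression plasmid built on the Clontech pECFP-C1 backbone (about 4.7 kb without insert). It is propagated in E. coli under kanamycin selection and carries a neomycin resistance marker that allows G418 selection of transfected mammalian cells. No feature table accompanies the record, so details such as the origins of replication and polyadenylation signals are not explicitly listed, although a listed SV40 polyA sequencing primer fits the standard layout of this vector family.

The payload is a fragment of the Arabidopsis thaliana GAI (GIBBERELLIC ACID INSENSITIVE) gene encoding amino acids 1–92, expressed from the CMV promoter. The fragment was cloned between BsrGI and SacI sites, downstream of the fluorescent protein coding region of the backbone. According to the depositor, a nuclear localization signal was then inserted into a pre-existing CFP-GAI(1-92) plasmid using the NheI and AgeI sites, which places the NLS at the N terminus. This suggests the product is an NLS-CFP-GAI(1-92) fusion, although the record does not state outright that CFP is retained.

GAI is a DELLA-family protein, and its N-terminal region binds the gibberellin receptor GID1 in a gibberellin-dependent manner. The associated publication describes a gibberellin-induced dimerization system for rapid, orthogonal logic gating in cells. In that context the construct most likely provides a nucleus-anchored GAI partner to which a GID1-fused protein can be recruited on addition of a gibberellin compound. This allows chemically inducible control of protein localization, potentially alongside other dimerizer systems, though the record itself does not specify the partner construct or the inducer.
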