>Addgene plasmid #37317 | NLS-GAI(1-92) | addgene partial sequence | sequence record 47582 | CMV-F 5'-CGCAAATGGGCGGTAGGCGTG-3'
ACCGTCAGATCCGCTAGCGCCACCATGGATCCAAAAAAGAAGAGAAAGGTAGATCCAAAAAAGAAGAGAA
AGGTAGATCCAAAAAAGAAGAGAAAGGTACTGCAGTCACCGGTCGCCACCATGAAGAGAGATCATCATCA
TCATCATCATCAAGATAAGAAGACTATGATGATGAATGAAGAAGACGACGGTAACGGCATGGATGAGCTT
CTAGCTGTTCTTGGTTACAAGGTTAGGTCATCCGAAATGGCTGATGTTGCTCAGAAACTCGAGCAGCTTG
AAGTTATGATGTCTAATGTTCAAGAAGACGATCTTTCTCAACTCGCTACTGAGACTGTTCACTATAATCC
GGCGGAGCTTTACACGTGGCTTGATTCTATGCTCACCGACCTTAATCTGTACAAGTCCGGACTCAGATCT
CGAGCTCAAGCTTCGAATTCTGCAGTCGACGGTACCGCGGGCCCGGGATCCACCGGATCTAGATAACTGA
TCATAATCAGCCATACCACATTTGTAGAGGTTTTACTTGCTTTAAAAAACCTCCCACACCTCCCCCTGAA
CCTGAAACATAAAATGAATGCAATTGTTGTTGTTAACTTGTTTATTGCAGCTTATAATGGTTACAAATAA
AGCAATAGCATCACAAATTTCACAAATAAAGCATTTTTTTCACTGCATTCTAGTTGTGGTTTGTCCAAAC
TCATCAATGTATCTTAAGGCGTAAATTGTAAGCGTTAATATTTTGTTAAAATTCGCGTTAAATTTTTGTT
AAATCAGCTCATTTTTTAACCAATAGGCCGAAATCGGCAAAATCCCT
