>Addgene plasmid #37317 | NLS-GAI(1-92) | addgene partial sequence | sequence record 47591 | SV40pA-R 5'-GAAATTTGTGATGCTATTGC-3'
TTAACAACAACAATTGCATTCATTTTATGTTTCAGGTTCAGGGGGAGGTGTGGGAGGTTTTTTAAAGCAA
GTAAAACCTCTACAAATGTGGTATGGCTGATTATGATCAGTTATCTAGATCCGGTGGATCCCGGGCCCGC
GGTACCGTCGACTGCAGAATTCGAAGCTTGAGCTCGAGATCTGAGTCCGGACTTGTACAGATTAAGGTCG
GTGAGCATAGAATCAAGCCACGTGTAAAGCTCCGCCGGATTATAGTGAACAGTCTCAGTAGCGAGTTGAG
AAAGATCGTCTTCTTGAACATTAGACATCATAACTTCAAGCTGCTCGAGTTTCTGAGCAACATCAGCCAT
TTCGGATGACCTAACCTTGTAACCAAGAACAGCTAGAAGCTCATCCATGCCGTTACCGTCGTCTTCTTCA
TTCATCATCATAGTCTTCTTATCTTGATGATGATGATGATGATGATCTCTCTTCATGGTGGCGACCGGTG
ACTGCAGTACCTTTCTCTTCTTTTTTGGATCTACCTTTCTCTTCTTTTTTGGATCTACCTTTCTCTTCTT
TTTTGGATCCATGGTGGCGCTAGCGGATCTGACGGTTCACTAAACCAGCTCTGCTTATATAGACCTCCCA
CCGTACACGCCTACCGCCCATTTGCGTCAATGGGGCGGAGTTGTTACGACATTTTGGAAAGTCCCGTTGA
TTTTGGTGCCAAAACAAACTCCCATTGACGTCAATGGGGTGGAGACTTGGAAATCCCCGTGAGTCAAACC
GCTATCCACGCCCATTGATGTACTGCCAAAACCGCATCACCATGGTAATAGCGATGACTAATACGTAGAT
GTACTGCCAAGTA
